Addgene plasmid #103123: pUC19-Q03JI6
Purpose: Cas9 coding gene template with optimized sequence for human codon usage
Depositing lab: Duhee Bang. Depositing organization: Yonsei University. Publication: High-throughput construction of multiple cas9 gene variants via assembly of high-depth tiled and sequence-verified oligonucleotides. Cho N, Seo HN, Ryu T, Kwon E, Huh S, Noh J, Yeom H, Hwang B, Ha H, Lee JH, Kwon S, Bang D. Nucleic Acids Res. 2018 May 18;46(9):e55. doi: 10.1093/nar/gky112. PubMed 29529247.
Backbone
  Vector backbone: pUC19
  Backbone manufacturer: NEB (New England Biolabs)
  Vector type: CRISPR ; Cloning vector
Growth in bacteria
  Bacterial resistance: Ampicillin, 100 μg/mL
  Growth temperature: 37°C
  Growth strain: DH5alpha
  Copy number: High Copy
Gene/Insert
  Gene/Insert name: Q03JI6 (Cas9 coding gene from Campylobacter jejuni) (alt name: CjeCas9)
  Species: Campylobacter jejuni subsp. jejuni serotype O:2 (strain NCTC 11168)
  Insert size (bp): 4165
  Mutation: human codon-optimized
  Tag / fusion protein: SV40NLS (C terminal on insert)
  Cloning method: Gibson Cloning
  Sequencing primers: 5′ gctgcaaggcgattaagttg; 3′ cggctcgtatgttgtgtgg
Terms and licenses: Academic/Nonprofit Terms; Industry Terms: Not Available to Industry
How to cite: pUC19-Q03JI6 was a gift from Duhee Bang (Addgene plasmid # 103123 ; http://n2t.net/addgene:103123 ; RRID:Addgene_103123)
