[The description below was written by a language model from this plasmid's Addgene catalogue record and pLannotate feature annotations shown in this document.]
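Description:
pUC19-Q03JI6 is a bacterial cloning plasmid that stores a synthetic, human codon-optimized Cas9 open reading frame as a template for further cloning. It is built on the pUC19 backbone and is maintained at high copy in E. coli through the ColE1/pMB1-type pUC origin, with selection by ampicillin via the β-lactamase gene and its own promoter. The remaining annotated elements are pUC19 remnants. They include a fragment of lacZα interrupted by the insert, the lac promoter, lac operator and CAP binding site, and short partial matches to bom, lacI, rop and an RSF origin that are unlikely to be functional.

The insert of about 4.2 kb was placed into the lacZα region by Gibson assembly and carries an SV40 nuclear localization signal at its C terminus, which would direct the protein to the nucleus of eukaryotic cells. The coding sequence runs on the opposite strand to the lac promoter, and the record shows no mammalian promoter or polyadenylation signal. The plasmid therefore acts as a gene source rather than an expression vector, and the Cas9 sequence would have to be moved into a suitable expression context for genome-editing work.

The record is inconsistent about the origin of the insert. The catalogue fields call it Cas9 from Campylobacter jejuni (CjeCas9), but the automated annotation matches the reading frame to a Streptococcus thermophilus Cas9 entry. The insert is also considerably longer than expected for the compact C. jejuni enzyme. The ortholog's identity should be confirmed from the sequence before use.
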