Features (pLannotate 1.2.2; 12 found; start..end, strand, type, name):
     49..148     +  misc_feature   bom (fragment): basis of mobility region from pBR322
    154..308     -  CDS            lacZα (fragment): LacZα fragment of β-galactosidase; lacZ fragment
    350..4513    +  CDS            cas9-2: CAS9B_STRTD - Also known as csn1. Experimental evidence at protein level: Swiss-Prot protein existence level 1. CRISPR (clustered regularly interspaced short palindromic repeat) is an adaptive immune system that provides protection against mobile genetic elements (viruses, transposable elements and conjugative plasmids). CRISPR clusters contain spacers, sequences complementary to antecedent mobile elements, and target invading nucleic acids. CRISPR clusters are transcribed and processed into CRISPR RNA (crRNA). In type II CRISPR systems correct processing of pre-crRNA requires a trans- encoded
   4580..4596    -  protein_bind   lac operator: The lac repressor binds to the lac operator to inhibit transcription in E. coli. This inhibition can be relieved by adding lactose or isopropyl-β-D-thiogalactopyranoside (IPTG). lac repressor encoded by lacI
   4604..4634    -  promoter       lac promoter: promoter for the E. coli lac operon
   4649..4670    -  protein_bind   CAP binding site: CAP binding activates transcription in the presence of cAMP. E. coli catabolite activator protein
   4683..4775    -  CDS            lacI (fragment): lac repressor; lacI; The lac repressor binds to the lac operator to inhibit transcription in E. coli. This inhibition can be relieved by adding lactose or isopropyl-β-D-thiogalactopyranoside (IPTG).
   4777..4825    -  rep_origin     RSF ori (fragment): Plasmids containing the RSF 1030 origin of replication can be propagated in E. coli cells that contain additional plasmids with compatible origins.
   5008..5596    -  rep_origin     ori: high-copy-number ColE1/pMB1/pBR322/pUC origin of replication
   5767..6627    -  CDS            AmpR: β-lactamase; bla; confers resistance to ampicillin, carbenicillin, and related antibiotics
   6628..6732    -  promoter       AmpR promoter: bla
   6827..6862    +  CDS            rop (fragment): Rop protein, which maintains plasmids at low copy number; rop
>Addgene plasmid #103123 | pUC19-Q03JI6 | addgene full sequence | sequence record 201885 | Addgene NGS Result
CAGACAAGCCCGTCAGGGCGCGTCAGCGGGTGTTGGCGGGTGTCGGGGCTGGCTTAACTATGCGGCATCA
GAGCAGATTGTACTGAGAGTGCACCATATGCGGTGTGAAATACCGCACAGATGCGTAAGGAGAAAATACC
GCATCAGGCGCCATTCGCCATTCAGGCTGCGCAACTGTTGGGAAGGGCGATCGGTGCGGGCCTCTTCGCT
ATTACGCCAGCTGGCGAAAGGGGGATGTGCTGCAAGGCGATTAAGTTGGGTAACGCCAGGGTTTTCCCAG
TCACGACGTTGTAAAACGACGGCCAGTGTGCTGTCTCATCATTTTGGCAAAGAATTCGCGGCCGCCACCA
TGACCAAGCCATACTCTATTGGCTTGGACATTGGGACAAATTCAGTGGGTTGGGCGGTGACTACTGACAA
TTACAAGGTCCCCTCAAAGAAGATGAAAGTGCTCGGAAACACGAGCAAAAAGTACATAAAGAAGAACCTC
TTGGGGGTGCTTCTGTTCGATTCAGGAATAACCGCTGAGGGGCGCAGGTTGAAACGCACTGCCAGGCGGC
GCTACACTCGGAGGCGGAACCGGATTCTGTATCTGCAGGAGATCTTCAGTACAGAAATGGCTACTCTGGA
TGATGCCTTCTTTCAGCGGCTCGATGACAGTTTCCTGGTCCCTGACGACAAAAGGGACAGCAAGTACCCC
ATTTTCGGGAACCTCGTCGAGGAGAAGGCGTACCACGACGAATTTCCCACCATCTATCATCTTAGAAAGT
ACCTGGCCGATAGCACAAAGAAGGCCGATCTCAGACTTGTATATCTGGCCTTGGCTCACATGATTAAATA
CCGCGGTCATTTCCTGATCGAAGGCGAATTCAACAGTAAGAACAACGATATCCAGAAAAACTTCCAGGAT
TTTCTGGACACTTATAACGCCATATTCGAGTCAGACCTGTCCCTTGAAAATAGCAAACAACTGGAGGAAA
TCGTGAAAGATAAGATTAGCAAGCTGGAAAAAAAGGATAGAATTCTGAAACTTTTCCCTGGCGAGAAGAA
TTCCGGGATTTTTTCCGAATTTCTGAAGCTGATAGTTGGCAATCAGGCTGACTTCCGGAAATGTTTCAAC
CTGGATGAGAAGGCGAGTCTGCACTTCAGCAAGGAGTCTTACGACGAAGACCTGGAAACACTGCTCGGCT
ATATCGGGGATGATTACTCAGACGTGTTCCTGAAAGCAAAAAAGCTTTATGACGCAATCTTGTTGTCAGG
CTTCCTGACTGTTACTGACAACGAGACGGAAGCACCCCTCTCTAGCGCAATGATAAAGAGGTATAACGAG
CATAAAGAGGACTTGGCCCTTTTGAAGGAGTACATTAGGAACATCAGTCTCAAGACCTATAACGAGGTGT
TCAAAGACGATACTAAGAATGGCTACGCTGGTTATATTGATGGGAAGACCAATCAGGAGGATTTTTATGT
ATATCTCAAAAAACTCCTCGCAGAGTTCGAGGGAGCTGATTACTTCTTGGAGAAGATCGATCGCGAGGAC
TTTCTCAGGAAGCAGAGAACCTTCGACAATGGTTCCATCCCTTATCAGATCCATCTTCAGGAGATGCGCG
CCATCCTGGACAAACAGGCCAAGTTCTACCCTTTCTTGGCAAAAAATAAGGAACGCATTGAGAAAATCCT
GACATTTAGAATCCCTTATTACGTGGGCCCCCTGGCACGCGGAAATTCTGACTTCGCCTGGAGCATTCGA
AAACGGAATGAAAAGATCACACCTTGGAACTTCGAGGACGTTATAGACAAGGAGTCCTCCGCTGAAGCAT
TCATCAATCGGATGACCTCCTTCGACTTGTATTTGCCAGAGGAGAAGGTGTTGCCAAAACACAGTCTGCT
CTACGAGACTTTCAATGTGTACAATGAGCTGACCAAAGTCAGATTCATTGCCGAGTCAATGAGAGATTAT
CAGTTCCTGGATTCTAAACAGAAAAAAGATATTGTGCGCCTGTATTTCAAGGATAAACGGAAAGTGACGG
ACAAAGACATTATTGAGTATCTGCACGCCATCTACGGTTATGACGGCATCGAACTCAAAGGAATCGAGAA
ACAGTTCAACAGTTCCCTGAGTACTTATCACGATCTCCTGAATATCATCAACGACAAAGAATTTCTTGAC
GACAGTTCAAACGAGGCTATTATTGAAGAGATCATCCACACACTCACGATATTCGAAGACAGAGAAATGA
TTAAGCAGAGACTGTCAAAATTCGAAAATATTTTTGATAAGTCTGTGCTGAAGAAGCTCAGTAGGAGGCA
TTACACCGGGTGGGGCAAACTTTCAGCTAAGCTGATTAACGGGATCCGAGACGAAAAGTCAGGGAATACA
ATCCTGGACTACCTGATCGACGATGGGATTTCTAACCGGAACTTTATGCAACTGATACACGACGATGCAT
TGTCCTTTAAAAAGAAAATCCAGAAAGCCCAAATTATAGGCGACGAAGACAAGGGCAACATTAAAGAAGT
GGTTAAATCATTGCCTGGGAGCCCCGCGATCAAGAAGGGGATACTCCAATCCATCAAAATTGTGGATGAG
CTTGTCAAGGTGATGGGAGGCCGAAAGCCGGAAAGCATTGTGGTGGAGATGGCTAGAGAAAATCAGTACA
CCAACCAGGGGAAGAGTAATTCCCAGCAGCGGCTTAAACGGTTGGAAAAGAGCTTGAAGGAACTGGGGTC
AAAAATTCTGAAGGAGAACATCCCTGCTAAACTCAGCAAGATTGATAATAACGCCCTGCAGAACGATAGG
TTGTACCTGTACTACCTCCAGAATGGGAAGGACATGTACACTGGCGACGATCTGGATATCGACAGACTGT
CTAACTATGATATCGATCATATTATCCCACAGGCCTTCCTTAAGGATAATTCCATCGATAATAAGGTGCT
CGTCAGCTCTGCATCCAATCGGGGTAAATCTGACGACGTGCCTAGTCTGGAGGTCGTTAAGAAACGCAAA
ACATTTTGGTACCAACTGCTTAAGTCAAAACTTATCAGCCAGCGGAAGTTCGATAATTTGACAAAGGCCG
AACGGGGCGGCCTCAGCCCTGAGGATAAAGCCGGTTTCATCCAGAGGCAACTGGTGGAGACTCGGCAAAT
TACAAAACATGTAGCTAGGCTCTTGGATGAGAAATTCAACAACAAGAAGGATGAGAATAACCGAGCCGTC
CGAACCGTGAAGATCATTACTTTGAAGAGTACGCTGGTGAGTCAGTTTCGGAAGGACTTCGAGCTGTACA
AAGTGCGAGAAATAAACGATTTTCACCATGCCCACGATGCCTATCTGAACGCCGTGGTGGCCTCTGCTCT
CTTGAAGAAGTATCCCAAACTTGAGCCCGAGTTTGTGTACGGTGATTACCCCAAATACAACTCCTTTCGA
GAAAGAAAGAGTGCTACCGAAAAAGTCTACTTCTATTCCAACATCATGAATATTTTCAAAAAAAGCATCT
CCCTGGCTGATGGTCGAGTCATAGAGCGGCCCCTCATCGAAGTCAATGAGGAGACGGGCGAGAGTGTGTG
GAACAAGGAATCTGATCTGGCCACGGTTAGAAGAGTGCTTAGCTACCCGCAGGTCAACGTTGTGAAGAAG
GTTGAAGAACAAAATCACGGTCTGGACCGGGGAAAGCCTAAAGGCCTGTTCAATGCTAACCTGTCATCAA
AACCAAAGCCTAACAGCAACGAAAACCTTGTCGGAGCTAAGGAATACCTGGACCCGAAGAAGTACGGTGG
ATACGCCGGCATCTCTAATTCCTTTACCGTGCTTGTCAAGGGAACCATCGAGAAGGGCGCCAAGAAGAAG
ATCACAAACGTCCTGGAATTTCAGGGGATCAGCATCCTGGATCGGATAAATTACCGCAAAGACAAGCTTA
ACTTCCTCCTGGAGAAAGGCTACAAGGACATCGAGCTCATTATCGAACTGCCAAAATATAGTCTGTTTGA
GCTTTCCGACGGTAGCCGGCGGATGCTGGCAAGCATTCTTTCAACCAACAATAAGCGGGGGGAAATCCAT
AAAGGGAACCAGATCTTCCTTAGTCAGAAGTTCGTCAAGCTCCTGTACCATGCAAAGCGGATATCAAATA
CAATCAATGAGAATCACCGAAAGTACGTCGAGAATCATAAAAAGGAGTTCGAGGAACTCTTTTATTACAT
CCTGGAATTCAATGAAAACTATGTGGGAGCCAAGAAAAACGGCAAACTGCTGAACTCAGCTTTCCAGAGC
TGGCAAAACCATTCCATCGATGAGTTGTGTAGTTCTTTTATCGGCCCTACCGGTTCCGAAAGGAAAGGAT
TGTTCGAACTCACAAGCAGGGGTTCTGCAGCTGACTTTGAGTTTCTGGGAGTGAAGATCCCAAGATACCG
AGATTATACACCCTCTAGTCTGCTTAAGGATGCCACCCTGATCCACCAGTCTGTGACCGGCCTTTATGAG
ACAAGGATCGACCTGGCTAAACTTGGGGAAGGCAGCAGGGCTGACCCCAAGAAGAAGAGGAAGGTGAGGT
CCATGGTCATAGCTGTTTCCTGTGTGAAATTGTTATCCGCTCACAATTCCACACAACATACGAGCCGGAA
GCATAAAGTGTAAAGCCTGGGGTGCCTAATGAGTGAGCTAACTCACATTAATTGCGTTGCGCTCACTGCC
CGCTTTCCAGTCGGGAAACCTGTCGTGCCAGCTGCATTAATGAATCGGCCAACGCGCGGGGAGAGGCGGT
TTGCGTATTGGGCGCTCTTCCGCTTCCTCGCTCACTGACTCGCTGCGCTCGGTCGTTCGGCTGCGTCTTC
CGCTTCCTCGCTCACTGACTCGCTGCGCTCGGTCGTTCGGCTGCGGCGAGCGGTATCAGCTCACTCAAAG
GCGGTAATACGGTTATCCACAGAATCAGGGGATAACGCAGGAAAGAACATGTGAGCAAAAGGCCAGCAAA
AGGCCAGGAACCGTAAAAAGGCCGCGTTGCTGGCGTTTTTCCATAGGCTCCGCCCCCCTGACGAGCATCA
CAAAAATCGACGCTCAAGTCAGAGGTGGCGAAACCCGACAGGACTATAAAGATACCAGGCGTTTCCCCCT
GGAAGCTCCCTCGTGCGCTCTCCTGTTCCGACCCTGCCGCTTACCGGATACCTGTCCGCCTTTCTCCCTT
CGGGAAGCGTGGCGCTTTCTCATAGCTCACGCTGTAGGTATCTCAGTTCGGTGTAGGTCGTTCGCTCCAA
GCTGGGCTGTGTGCACGAACCCCCCGTTCAGCCCGACCGCTGCGCCTTATCCGGTAACTATCGTCTTGAG
TCCAACCCGGTAAGACACGACTTATCGCCACTGGCAGCAGCCACTGGTAACAGGATTAGCAGAGCGAGGT
ATGTAGGCGGTGCTACAGAGTTCTTGAAGTGGTGGCCTAACTACGGCTACACTAGAAGAACAGTATTTGG
TATCTGCGCTCTGCTGAAGCCAGTTACCTTCGGAAAAAGAGTTGGTAGCTCTTGATCCGGCAAACAAACC
ACCGCTGGTAGCGGTGGTTTTTTTGTTTGCAAGCAGCAGATTACGCGCAGAAAAAAAGGATCTCAAGAAG
ATCCTTTGATCTTTTCTACGGGGTCTGACGCTCAGTGGAACGAAAACTCACGTTAAGGGATTTTGGTCAT
GAGATTATCAAAAAGGATCTTCACCTAGATCCTTTTAAATTAAAAATGAAGTTTTAAATCAATCTAAAGT
ATATATGAGTAAACTTGGTCTGACAGTTACCAATGCTTAATCAGTGAGGCACCTATCTCAGCGATCTGTC
TATTTCGTTCATCCATAGTTGCCTGACTCCCCGTCGTGTAGATAACTACGATACGGGAGGGCTTACCATC
TGGCCCCAGTGCTGCAATGATACCGCGAGACCCACGCTCACCGGCTCCAGATTTATCAGCAATAAACCAG
CCAGCCGGAAGGGCCGAGCGCAGAAGTGGTCCTGCAACTTTATCCGCCTCCATCCAGTCTATTAATTGTT
GCCGGGAAGCTAGAGTAAGTAGTTCGCCAGTTAATAGTTTGCGCAACGTTGTTGCCATTGCTACAGGCAT
CGTGGTGTCACGCTCGTCGTTTGGTATGGCTTCATTCAGCTCCGGTTCCCAACGATCAAGGCGAGTTACA
TGATCCCCCATGTTGTGCAAAAAAGCGGTTAGCTCCTTCGGTCCTCCGATCGTTGTCAGAAGTAAGTTGG
CCGCAGTGTTATCACTCATGGTTATGGCAGCACTGCATAATTCTCTTACTGTCATGCCATCCGTAAGATG
CTTTTCTGTGACTGGTGAGTACTCAACCAAGTCATTCTGAGAATAGTGTATGCGGCGACCGAGTTGCTCT
TGCCCGGCGTCAATACGGGATAATACCGCGCCACATAGCAGAACTTTAAAAGTGCTCATCATTGGAAAAC
GTTCTTCGGGGCGAAAACTCTCAAGGATCTTACCGCTGTTGAGATCCAGTTCGATGTAACCCACTCGTGC
ACCCAACTGATCTTCAGCATCTTTTACTTTCACCAGCGTTTCTGGGTGAGCAAAAACAGGAAGGCAAAAT
GCCGCAAAAAAGGGAATAAGGGCGACACGGAAATGTTGAATACTCATACTCTTCCTTTTTCAATATTATT
GAAGCATTTATCAGGGTTATTGTCTCATGAGCGGATACATATTTGAATGTATTTAGAAAAATAAACAAAT
AGGGGTTCCGCGCACATTTCCCCGAAAAGTGCCACCTGACGTCTAAGAAACCATTATTATCATGACATTA
ACCTATAAAAATAGGCGTATCACGAGGCCCTTTCGTCTCGCGCGTTTCGGTGATGACGGTGAAAACCTCT
GACACATGCAGCTCCCGGAGACGGTCACAGCTTGTCTGTAAGCGGATGCCGGGAG
