>Addgene plasmid #103123 | pUC19-Q03JI6 | depositor partial sequence | sequence record 195283 | Q03JI6
ATGACCAAGCCATACTCTATTGGCTTGGACATTGGGACAAATTCAGTGGGTTGGGCGGTGACTACTGACA
ATTACAAGGTCCCCTCAAAGAAGATGAAAGTGCTCGGAAACACGAGCAAAAAGTACATAAAGAAGAACCT
CTTGGGGGTGCTTCTGTTCGATTCAGGAATAACCGCTGAGGGGCGCAGGTTGAAACGCACTGCCAGGCGG
CGCTACACTCGGAGGCGGAACCGGATTCTGTATCTGCAGGAGATCTTCAGTACAGAAATGGCTACTCTGG
ATGATGCCTTCTTTCAGCGGCTCGATGACAGTTTCCTGGTCCCTGACGACAAAAGGGACAGCAAGTACCC
CATTTTCGGGAACCTCGTCGAGGAGAAGGCGTACCACGACGAATTTCCCACCATCTATCATCTTAGAAAG
TACCTGGCCGATAGCACAAAGAAGGCCGATCTCAGACTTGTATATCTGGCCTTGGCTCACATGATTAAAT
ACCGCGGTCATTTCCTGATCGAAGGCGAATTCAACAGTAAGAACAACGATATCCAGAAAAACTTCCAGGA
TTTTCTGGACACTTATAACGCCATATTCGAGTCAGACCTGTCCCTTGAAAATAGCAAACAACTGGAGGAA
ATCGTGAAAGATAAGATTAGCAAGCTGGAAAAAAAGGATAGAATTCTGAAACTTTTCCCTGGCGAGAAGA
ATTCCGGGATTTTTTCCGAATTTCTGAAGCTGATAGTTGGCAATCAGGCTGACTTCCGGAAATGTTTCAA
CCTGGATGAGAAGGCGAGTCTGCACTTCAGCAAGGAGTCTTACGACGAAGACCTGGAAACACTGCTCGGC
TATATCGGGGATGATTACTCAGACGTGTTCCTGAAAGCAAAAAAGCTTTATGACGCAATCTTGTTGTCAG
GCTTCCTGACTGTTACTGACAACGAGACGGAAGCACCCCTCTCTAGCGCAATGATAAAGAGGTATAACGA
GCATAAAGAGGACTTGGCCCTTTTGAAGGAGTACATTAGGAACATCAGTCTCAAGACCTATAACGAGGTG
TTCAAAGACGATACTAAGAATGGCTACGCTGGTTATATTGATGGGAAGACCAATCAGGAGGATTTTTATG
TATATCTCAAAAAACTCCTCGCAGAGTTCGAGGGAGCTGATTACTTCTTGGAGAAGATCGATCGCGAGGA
CTTTCTCAGGAAGCAGAGAACCTTCGACAATGGTTCCATCCCTTATCAGATCCATCTTCAGGAGATGCGC
GCCATCCTGGACAAACAGGCCAAGTTCTACCCTTTCTTGGCAAAAAATAAGGAACGCATTGAGAAAATCC
TGACATTTAGAATCCCTTATTACGTGGGCCCCCTGGCACGCGGAAATTCTGACTTCGCCTGGAGCATTCG
AAAACGGAATGAAAAGATCACACCTTGGAACTTCGAGGACGTTATAGACAAGGAGTCCTCCGCTGAAGCA
TTCATCAATCGGATGACCTCCTTCGACTTGTATTTGCCAGAGGAGAAGGTGTTGCCAAAACACAGTCTGC
TCTACGAGACTTTCAATGTGTACAATGAGCTGACCAAAGTCAGATTCATTGCCGAGTCAATGAGAGATTA
TCAGTTCCTGGATTCTAAACAGAAAAAAGATATTGTGCGCCTGTATTTCAAGGATAAACGGAAAGTGACG
GACAAAGACATTATTGAGTATCTGCACGCCATCTACGGTTATGACGGCATCGAACTCAAAGGAATCGAGA
AACAGTTCAACAGTTCCCTGAGTACTTATCACGATCTCCTGAATATCATCAACGACAAAGAATTTCTTGA
CGACAGTTCAAACGAGGCTATTATTGAAGAGATCATCCACACACTCACGATATTCGAAGACAGAGAAATG
ATTAAGCAGAGACTGTCAAAATTCGAAAATATTTTTGATAAGTCTGTGCTGAAGAAGCTCAGTAGGAGGC
ATTACACCGGGTGGGGCAAACTTTCAGCTAAGCTGATTAACGGGATCCGAGACGAAAAGTCAGGGAATAC
AATCCTGGACTACCTGATCGACGATGGGATTTCTAACCGGAACTTTATGCAACTGATACACGACGATGCA
TTGTCCTTTAAAAAGAAAATCCAGAAAGCCCAAATTATAGGCGACGAAGACAAGGGCAACATTAAAGAAG
TGGTTAAATCATTGCCTGGGAGCCCCGCGATCAAGAAGGGGATACTCCAATCCATCAAAATTGTGGATGA
GCTTGTCAAGGTGATGGGAGGCCGAAAGCCGGAAAGCATTGTGGTGGAGATGGCTAGAGAAAATCAGTAC
ACCAACCAGGGGAAGAGTAATTCCCAGCAGCGGCTTAAACGGTTGGAAAAGAGCTTGAAGGAACTGGGGT
CAAAAATTCTGAAGGAGAACATCCCTGCTAAACTCAGCAAGATTGATAATAACGCCCTGCAGAACGATAG
GTTGTACCTGTACTACCTCCAGAATGGGAAGGACATGTACACTGGCGACGATCTGGATATCGACAGACTG
TCTAACTATGATATCGATCATATTATCCCACAGGCCTTCCTTAAGGATAATTCCATCGATAATAAGGTGC
TCGTCAGCTCTGCATCCAATCGGGGTAAATCTGACGACGTGCCTAGTCTGGAGGTCGTTAAGAAACGCAA
AACATTTTGGTACCAACTGCTTAAGTCAAAACTTATCAGCCAGCGGAAGTTCGATAATTTGACAAAGGCC
GAACGGGGCGGCCTCAGCCCTGAGGATAAAGCCGGTTTCATCCAGAGGCAACTGGTGGAGACTCGGCAAA
TTACAAAACATGTAGCTAGGCTCTTGGATGAGAAATTCAACAACAAGAAGGATGAGAATAACCGAGCCGT
CCGAACCGTGAAGATCATTACTTTGAAGAGTACGCTGGTGAGTCAGTTTCGGAAGGACTTCGAGCTGTAC
AAAGTGCGAGAAATAAACGATTTTCACCATGCCCACGATGCCTATCTGAACGCCGTGGTGGCCTCTGCTC
TCTTGAAGAAGTATCCCAAACTTGAGCCCGAGTTTGTGTACGGTGATTACCCCAAATACAACTCCTTTCG
AGAAAGAAAGAGTGCTACCGAAAAAGTCTACTTCTATTCCAACATCATGAATATTTTCAAAAAAAGCATC
TCCCTGGCTGATGGTCGAGTCATAGAGCGGCCCCTCATCGAAGTCAATGAGGAGACGGGCGAGAGTGTGT
GGAACAAGGAATCTGATCTGGCCACGGTTAGAAGAGTGCTTAGCTACCCGCAGGTCAACGTTGTGAAGAA
GGTTGAAGAACAAAATCACGGTCTGGACCGGGGAAAGCCTAAAGGCCTGTTCAATGCTAACCTGTCATCA
AAACCAAAGCCTAACAGCAACGAAAACCTTGTCGGAGCTAAGGAATACCTGGACCCGAAGAAGTACGGTG
GATACGCCGGCATCTCTAATTCCTTTACCGTGCTTGTCAAGGGAACCATCGAGAAGGGCGCCAAGAAGAA
GATCACAAACGTCCTGGAATTTCAGGGGATCAGCATCCTGGATCGGATAAATTACCGCAAAGACAAGCTT
AACTTCCTCCTGGAGAAAGGCTACAAGGACATCGAGCTCATTATCGAACTGCCAAAATATAGTCTGTTTG
AGCTTTCCGACGGTAGCCGGCGGATGCTGGCAAGCATTCTTTCAACCAACAATAAGCGGGGGGAAATCCA
TAAAGGGAACCAGATCTTCCTTAGTCAGAAGTTCGTCAAGCTCCTGTACCATGCAAAGCGGATATCAAAT
ACAATCAATGAGAATCACCGAAAGTACGTCGAGAATCATAAAAAGGAGTTCGAGGAACTCTTTTATTACA
TCCTGGAATTCAATGAAAACTATGTGGGAGCCAAGAAAAACGGCAAACTGCTGAACTCAGCTTTCCAGAG
CTGGCAAAACCATTCCATCGATGAGTTGTGTAGTTCTTTTATCGGCCCTACCGGTTCCGAAAGGAAAGGA
TTGTTCGAACTCACAAGCAGGGGTTCTGCAGCTGACTTTGAGTTTCTGGGAGTGAAGATCCCAAGATACC
GAGATTATACACCCTCTAGTCTGCTTAAGGATGCCACCCTGATCCACCAGTCTGTGACCGGCCTTTATGA
GACAAGGATCGACCTGGCTAAACTTGGGGAAGGC
